Addgene plasmid #79997: pmiRFP703-Clathrin
Purpose: Clathrin labeling with near-infrared fluorescent protein miRFP703
Depositing lab: Vladislav Verkhusha. Depositing organization: Albert Einstein College of Medicine. Publication: Bright monomeric near-infrared fluorescent proteins as tags and biosensors for multiscale imaging. Shcherbakova DM, Baloban M, Emelyanov AV, Brenowitz M, Guo P, Verkhusha VV. Nat Commun. 2016 Aug 19;7:12405. doi: 10.1038/ncomms12405. PubMed 27539380.
Backbone
  Vector backbone: pC1
  Backbone manufacturer: Clontech
  Backbone size w/o insert (bp): 3954
  Total vector size (bp): 5652
  Vector type: Mammalian Expression
  Selectable markers: Neomycin (select with G418)
Growth in bacteria
  Bacterial resistance: Kanamycin, 50 μg/mL
  Growth temperature: 37°C
  Growth strain: DH5alpha
  Copy number: High Copy
Gene/Insert
  Gene/Insert name: Clathrin (alt name: NM_001834.2)
  Species: H. sapiens (human)
  Insert size (bp): 1698
  GenBank ID: NM_001834.2
  Entrez Gene: CLTB (a.k.a. LCB)
  Promoter: CMV
  Tag / fusion protein: miRFP703 (N terminal on insert)
  Cloning method: Unknown
  Sequencing primers: 5′ CMV-F; 3′ SV40pA-R
Terms and licenses: Academic/Nonprofit Terms; Industry Terms: Not Available to Industry
How to cite: pmiRFP703-Clathrin was a gift from Vladislav Verkhusha (Addgene plasmid # 79997 ; http://n2t.net/addgene:79997 ; RRID:Addgene_79997)
