[The description below was written by a language model from this plasmid's Addgene catalogue record and pLannotate feature annotations shown in this document.]
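Description:
pmiRFP703-Clathrin is a mammalian expression plasmid built on the Clontech pC1 backbone (5,652 bp in total) that produces human clathrin light chain B (CLTB) fused at its N terminus to the near-infrared fluorescent protein miRFP703. It is propagated in E. coli through a high-copy ColE1/pUC-type origin and selected with kanamycin. The same NeoR/KanR aminoglycoside phosphotransferase gene is preceded by a bacterial bla promoter and the SV40 enhancer/early promoter and followed by an HSV TK polyadenylation signal, so it also confers G418 resistance for selecting stably transfected mammalian cells. An f1 origin is present as well. The short annotated hits to ble, SV40 large T antigen and the bGH poly(A) signal are fragments and most likely backbone remnants rather than functional parts.

The expression cassette is driven by the human cytomegalovirus immediate early enhancer and promoter. The miRFP703 coding sequence comes first, followed by a short residual multiple cloning site that serves as a linker, then the CLTB coding sequence, and the transcript is terminated by the SV40 poly(A) signal. The catalogued insert size of about 1.7 kb appears to cover the whole fusion, since the annotated CLTB segment itself is only about 630 bp. miRFP703 is a monomeric, constitutively fluorescent protein derived from a Rhodopseudomonas palustris bacterial phytochrome, and it requires biliverdin as its chromophore.

The construct is intended for labelling clathrin, the major coat protein of coated pits and vesicles, in the near-infrared channel of transfected mammalian cells. This leaves the visible spectrum available for other fluorescent probes in multicolour imaging.
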