Features (pLannotate 1.2.2; 15 found; start..end, strand, type, name):
     61..364     +  enhancer       CMV enhancer: human cytomegalovirus immediate early enhancer
    365..568     +  promoter       CMV promoter: human cytomegalovirus (CMV) immediate early promoter
    613..1557    +  CDS            miRFP703: miRFP703 is a basic (constitutively fluorescent) near ir fluorescent protein published in 2016, derived from Rhodopseudomonas palustris. It has low acid sensitivity. It requires the cofactor biliverdin for fluorescence.
   1639..1674    +  misc_feature   MCS (fragment): multiple cloning site
   1675..2307    +  CDS            CLTB (fragment): CLCB_HUMAN - Experimental evidence at protein level: Swiss-Prot protein existence level 1. Clathrin is the major protein of the polyhedral coat of coated pits and vesicles. From Homo sapiens (Human).
   2333..2417    +  CDS            large T antigen (fragment): large T antigen from SV40 (simian virus 40)
   2440..2561    +  polyA_signal   SV40 poly(A) signal: SV40 polyadenylation signal
   2595..3023    -  rep_origin     f1 ori (sequence partly withheld): f1 bacteriophage origin of replication; arrow indicates direction of (+) strand synthesis
   3050..3154    +  promoter       AmpR promoter: bla
   3156..3513    +  promoter       SV40 promoter: SV40 enhancer and early promoter
   3548..4342    +  CDS            NeoR/KanR: aminoglycoside phosphotransferase from Tn5; aph(3')-II (or nptII); confers resistance to neomycin, kanamycin, and G418 (Geneticin®)
   4363..4515    +  CDS            ble (fragment): BLE_KLEPN - Experimental evidence at protein level: Swiss-Prot protein existence level 1. Binding protein with a strong affinity to the bleomycin family of antibiotics. Binds to CL990; an antimitotic-antibiotic compound. From Klebsiella pneumoniae.
   4574..4621    +  polyA_signal   HSV TK poly(A) signal: herpes simplex virus thymidine kinase polyadenylation signal (Cole and Stacy, 1985)
   4712..4728    -  polyA_signal   bGH poly(A) signal (fragment): bovine growth hormone polyadenylation signal
   4950..5538    +  rep_origin     ori: high-copy-number ColE1/pMB1/pBR322/pUC origin of replication
>Addgene plasmid #79997 | pmiRFP703-Clathrin | depositor full sequence | sequence record 150083 | pmiRFP703-Clathrin sequence 5652 bps
TAGTTATTAATAGTAATCAATTACGGGGTCATTAGTTCATAGCCCATATATGGAGTTCCGCGTTACATAA
CTTACGGTAAATGGCCCGCCTGGCTGACCGCCCAACGACCCCCGCCCATTGACGTCAATAATGACGTATG
TTCCCATAGTAACGCCAATAGGGACTTTCCATTGACGTCAATGGGTGGAGTATTTACGGTAAACTGCCCA
CTTGGCAGTACATCAAGTGTATCATATGCCAAGTACGCCCCCTATTGACGTCAATGACGGTAAATGGCCC
GCCTGGCATTATGCCCAGTACATGACCTTATGGGACTTTCCTACTTGGCAGTACATCTACGTATTAGTCA
TCGCTATTACCATGGTGATGCGGTTTTGGCAGTACATCAATGGGCGTGGATAGCGGTTTGACTCACGGGG
ATTTCCAAGTCTCCACCCCATTGACGTCAATGGGAGTTTGTTTTGGCACCAAAATCAACGGGACTTTCCA
AAATGTCGTAACAACTCCGCCCCATTGACGCAAATGGGCGGTAGGCGTGTACGGTGGGAGGTCTATATAA
GCAGAGCTGGTTTAGTGAACCGTCAGATCCGCTAGCGCTACCGGTCGCCACCATGGTAGCAGGTCATGCC
TCTGGCAGCCCCGCATTCGGGACCGCCTCTCATTCGAATTGCGAACATGAAGAGATCCACCTCGCCGGCT
CGATCCAGCCGCATGGCGCGCTTCTGGTCGTCAGCGAACATGATCATCGCGTCATCCAGGCCAGCGCCAA
CGCCGCGGAATTTCTGAATCTCGGAAGCGTACTCGGCGTTCCGCTCGCCGAGATCGACGGCGATCTGTTG
ATCAAGATCCTGCCGCATCTCGATCCCACCGCCGAAGGCATGCCGGTCGCGGTGCGCTGCCGGATCGGCA
ATCCCTCTACGGAGTACTGCGGTCTGATGCATCGGCCTCCGGAAGGCGGGCTGATCATCGAACTCGAACG
TGCCGGCCCGTCGATCGATCTGTCAGGCACGCTGGCGCCGGCGCTGGAGCGGATCCGCACGGCGGGTTCA
CTGCGCGCGCTGTGCGATGACACCGTGCTGCTGTTTCAGCAGTGCACCGGCTACGACCGGGTGATGGTGT
ATCGTTTCGATGAGCAAGGCCACGGCCTGGTATTCTCCGAGTGCCATGTGCCTGGGCTCGAATCCTATTT
CGGCAACCGCTATCCGTCGTCGCTGGTCCCGCAGATGGCGCGGCAGCTGTACGTGCGGCAGCGCGTCCGC
GTGCTGGTCGACGTCACCTATCAGCCGGTGCCGCTGGAGCCGCGGCTGTCGCCGCTGACCGGGCGCGATC
TCGACATGTCGGGCTGCTTCCTGCGCTCGATGTCGCCGATCCATCTGCAGTTCCTGAAGGACATGGGCGT
GCGCGCCACCCTGGCGGTGTCGCTGGTGGTCGGCGGCAAGCTGTGGGGCCTGGTTGTCTGTCACCATTAT
CTGCCGCGCTTCATCCGTTTCGAGCTGCGGGCGATCTGCAAACGGCTCGCCGAAAGGATCGCGACGCGGA
TCACCGCGCTTGAGAGCGGAGGTGGTGGATCAGGTGGAGGAGGTTCTGGAGGTGGTGGATCAGGAGGAGG
TGGTTCTGGAGGTGGTGGATCAGGAGGAAGATCTCGAGCTCAAGCTTCGAATTCTGCAGTCGACATGGCT
GATGACTTTGGCTTCTTCTCGTCGTCGGAGAGTGGTGCCCCGGAGGCGGCGGAGGAGGACCCGGCGGCCG
CCTTCCTGGCCCAGCAGGAGAGCGAGATTGCAGGCATAGAGAACGACGAGGGCTTCGGGGCACCTGCCGG
CAGCCATGCGGCCCCCGCACAGCCGGGCCCCACGAGTGGGGCTGGTTCTGAGGACATGGGGACCACAGTC
AATGGAGATGTGTTTCAGGAGGCCAACGGTCCTGCTGATGGCTACGCAGCCATTGCCCAGGCTGACAGGC
TGACCCAGGAGCCTGAGAGCATCCGCAAGTGGCGAGAGGAGCAGAGGAAACGGCTGCAAGAGCTGGATGC
TGCATCTAAGGTCACGGAACAGGAATGGCGGGAGAAGGCCAAGAAGGACCTGGAGGAGTGGAACCAGCGC
CAGAGTGAACAAGTAGAGAAGAACAAGATCAACAACCGGGCATCCGAGGAGGCTTTCGTGAAGGAATCCA
AGGAGGAGACCCCAGGCACAGAGTGGGAGAAGGTGGCCCAGCTATGTGACTTCAACCCCAAGAGCAGCAA
GCAGTGCAAAGATGTGTCCCGCCTGCGCTCGGTGCTCATGTCCCTGAAGCAGACGCCACTGTCCCGCTAG
GGATCCACCGGATCTAGATAACTGATCATAATCAGCCATACCACATTTGTAGAGGTTTTACTTGCTTTAA
AAAACCTCCCACACCTCCCCCTGAACCTGAAACATAAAATGAATGCAATTGTTGTTGTTAACTTGTTTAT
TGCAGCTTATAATGGTTACAAATAAAGCAATAGCATCACAAATTTCACAAATAAAGCATTTTTTTCACTG
CATTCTAGTTGTGGTTTGTCCAAACTCATCAATGTATCTTAACGCGTAAATTGTAAGCGTTAATATTTTG
TTAAAATTCGCGTTAAATTTTTGTTAAATCAGCTCATTTTTTAACCAATAGGCCGAAATCGGCAAAATCC
CTTATAAATCAAAAGAATAGACCGAGATAGGGT
[37 nt withheld, positions 2694-2730]
AAAGAACGTGGACTCCAACGTCAAAGG
[49 nt withheld, positions 2758-2806]
T
[91 nt withheld, positions 2808-2898]
G
[124 nt withheld, positions 2900-3023]
CAGGTGGCACTTTTCGGGGAAATGTGCGCGGAACCCCTATTTGTTTATTTTTCTAAATACATTCAAATAT
GTATCCGCTCATGAGACAATAACCCTGATAAATGCTTCAATAATATTGAAAAAGGAAGAGTCCTGAGGCG
GAAAGAACCAGCTGTGGAATGTGTGTCAGTTAGGGTGTGGAAAGTCCCCAGGCTCCCCAGCAGGCAGAAG
TATGCAAAGCATGCATCTCAATTAGTCAGCAACCAGGTGTGGAAAGTCCCCAGGCTCCCCAGCAGGCAGA
AGTATGCAAAGCATGCATCTCAATTAGTCAGCAACCATAGTCCCGCCCCTAACTCCGCCCATCCCGCCCC
TAACTCCGCCCAGTTCCGCCCATTCTCCGCCCCATGGCTGACTAATTTTTTTTATTTATGCAGAGGCCGA
GGCCGCCTCGGCCTCTGAGCTATTCCAGAAGTAGTGAGGAGGCTTTTTTGGAGGCCTAGGCTTTTGCAAA
GATCGATCAAGAGACAGGATGAGGATCGTTTCGCATGATTGAACAAGATGGATTGCACGCAGGTTCTCCG
GCCGCTTGGGTGGAGAGGCTATTCGGCTATGACTGGGCACAACAGACAATCGGCTGCTCTGATGCCGCCG
TGTTCCGGCTGTCAGCGCAGGGGCGCCCGGTTCTTTTTGTCAAGACCGACCTGTCCGGTGCCCTGAATGA
ACTGCAAGACGAGGCAGCGCGGCTATCGTGGCTGGCCACGACGGGCGTTCCTTGCGCAGCTGTGCTCGAC
GTTGTCACTGAAGCGGGAAGGGACTGGCTGCTATTGGGCGAAGTGCCGGGGCAGGATCTCCTGTCATCTC
ACCTTGCTCCTGCCGAGAAAGTATCCATCATGGCTGATGCAATGCGGCGGCTGCATACGCTTGATCCGGC
TACCTGCCCATTCGACCACCAAGCGAAACATCGCATCGAGCGAGCACGTACTCGGATGGAAGCCGGTCTT
GTCGATCAGGATGATCTGGACGAAGAGCATCAGGGGCTCGCGCCAGCCGAACTGTTCGCCAGGCTCAAGG
CGAGCATGCCCGACGGCGAGGATCTCGTCGTGACCCATGGCGATGCCTGCTTGCCGAATATCATGGTGGA
AAATGGCCGCTTTTCTGGATTCATCGACTGTGGCCGGCTGGGTGTGGCGGACCGCTATCAGGACATAGCG
TTGGCTACCCGTGATATTGCTGAAGAGCTTGGCGGCGAATGGGCTGACCGCTTCCTCGTGCTTTACGGTA
TCGCCGCTCCCGATTCGCAGCGCATCGCCTTCTATCGCCTTCTTGACGAGTTCTTCTGAGCGGGACTCTG
GGGTTCGAAATGACCGACCAAGCGACGCCCAACCTGCCATCACGAGATTTCGATTCCACCGCCGCCTTCT
ATGAAAGGTTGGGCTTCGGAATCGTTTTCCGGGACGCCGGCTGGATGATCCTCCAGCGCGGGGATCTCAT
GCTGGAGTTCTTCGCCCACCCTAGGGGGAGGCTAACTGAAACACGGAAGGAGACAATACCGGAAGGAACC
CGCGCTATGACGGCAATAAAAAGACAGAATAAAACGCACGGTGTTGGGTCGTTTGTTCATAAACGCGGGG
TTCGGTCCCAGGGCTGGCACTCTGTCGATACCCCACCGAGACCCCATTGGGGCCAATACGCCCGCGTTTC
TTCCTTTTCCCCACCCCACCCCCCAAGTTCGGGTGAAGGCCCAGGGCTCGCAGCCAACGTCGGGGCGGCA
GGCCCTGCCATAGCCTCAGGTTACTCATATATACTTTAGATTGATTTAAAACTTCATTTTTAATTTAAAA
GGATCTAGGTGAAGATCCTTTTTGATAATCTCATGACCAAAATCCCTTAACGTGAGTTTTCGTTCCACTG
AGCGTCAGACCCCGTAGAAAAGATCAAAGGATCTTCTTGAGATCCTTTTTTTCTGCGCGTAATCTGCTGC
TTGCAAACAAAAAAACCACCGCTACCAGCGGTGGTTTGTTTGCCGGATCAAGAGCTACCAACTCTTTTTC
CGAAGGTAACTGGCTTCAGCAGAGCGCAGATACCAAATACTGTCCTTCTAGTGTAGCCGTAGTTAGGCCA
CCACTTCAAGAACTCTGTAGCACCGCCTACATACCTCGCTCTGCTAATCCTGTTACCAGTGGCTGCTGCC
AGTGGCGATAAGTCGTGTCTTACCGGGTTGGACTCAAGACGATAGTTACCGGATAAGGCGCAGCGGTCGG
GCTGAACGGGGGGTTCGTGCACACAGCCCAGCTTGGAGCGAACGACCTACACCGAACTGAGATACCTACA
GCGTGAGCTATGAGAAAGCGCCACGCTTCCCGAAGGGAGAAAGGCGGACAGGTATCCGGTAAGCGGCAGG
GTCGGAACAGGAGAGCGCACGAGGGAGCTTCCAGGGGGAAACGCCTGGTATCTTTATAGTCCTGTCGGGT
TTCGCCACCTCTGACTTGAGCGTCGATTTTTGTGATGCTCGTCAGGGGGGCGGAGCCTATGGAAAAACGC
CAGCAACGCGGCCTTTTTACGGTTCCTGGCCTTTTGCTGGCCTTTTGCTCACATGTTCTTTCCTGCGTTA
TCCCCTGATTCTGTGGATAACCGTATTACCGCCATGCAT
