>Addgene plasmid #79997 | pmiRFP703-Clathrin | addgene partial sequence | sequence record 153314 | CMV-F 5'-CGCAAATGGGCGGTAGGCGTG-3'
CTGGTTTAGTGAACCGTCAGATCCGCTAGCGGTCGCCACCATGGTAGCAGGTCATGCCTCTGGCAGCCCC
GCATTCGGGACCGCCTCTCATTCGAATTGCGAACATGAAGAGATCCACCTCGCCGGCTCGATCCAGCCGC
ATGGCGCGCTTCTGGTCGTCAGCGAACATGATCATCGCGTCATCCAGGCCAGCGCCAACGCCGCGGAATT
TCTGAATCTCGGAAGCGTACTCGGCGTTCCGCTCGCCGAGATCGACGGCGATCTGTTGATCAAGATCCTG
CCGCATCTCGATCCCACCGCCGAAGGCATGCCGGTCGCGGTGCGCTGCCGGATCGGCAATCCCTCTACGG
AGTACTGCGGTCTGATGCATCGGCCTCCGGAAGGCGGGCTGATCATCGAACTCGAACGTGCCGGCCCGTC
GATCGATCTGTCAGGCACGCTGGCGCCGGCGCTGGAGCGGATCCGCACGGCGGGTTCACTGCGCGCGCTG
TGCGATGACACCGTGCTGCTGTTTCAGCAGTGCACCGGCTACGACCGGGTGATGGTGTATCGTTTCGATG
AGCAAGGCCACGGCCTGGTATTCTCCGAGTGCCATGTGCCTGGGCTCGAATCCTATTTCGGCAACCGCTA
TCCGTCGTCGCTGGTCCCGCAGATGGCGCGGCAGCTGTACGTGCGGCAGCGCGTCCGCGTGCTGGTCGAC
GTCACCTATCAGCCGGTGCCGCTGGAGCCGCGGCTGTCGCCGCTGACCGGGCGCGATCTCGACATGTCGG
GCTGCTTCCTGCGCTCGATGTCGCCGATCCATCTGCAGTTCCTGA
