>Addgene plasmid #79997 | pmiRFP703-Clathrin | addgene partial sequence | sequence record 153315 | SV40pA-R 5'-GAAATTTGTGATGCTATTGC-3'
ACAAGTTAACAACAACAATTGCATTCATTTTATGTTTCAGGTTCAGGGGGAGGTGTGGGAGGTTTTTTAA
AGCAAGTAAAACCTCTACAAATGTGGTATGGCTGATTATGATCAGTTATCTAGATCCGGTGGATCCCTAG
CGGGACAGTGGCGTCTGCTTCAGGGACATGAGCACCGAGCGCAGGCGGGACACATCTTTGCACTGCTTGC
TGCTCTTGGGGTTGAAGTCACATAGCTGGGCCACCTTCTCCCACTCTGTGCCTGGGGTCTCCTCCTTGGA
TTCCTTCACGAAAGCCTCCTCGGATGCCCGGTTGTTGATCTTGTTCTTCTCTACTTGTTCACTCTGGCGC
TGGTTCCACTCCTCCAGGTCCTTCTTGGCCTTCTCCCGCCATTCCTGTTCCGTGACCTTAGATGCAGCAT
CCAGCTCTTGCAGCCGTTTCCTCTGCTCCTCTCGCCACTTGCGGATGCTCTCAGGCTCCTGGGTCAGCCT
GTCAGCCTGGGCAATGGCTGCGTAGCCATCAGCAGGACCGTTGGCCTCCTGAAACACATCTCCATTGACT
GTGGTCCCCATGTCCTCAGAACCAGCCCCACTCGTGGGGCCCGGCTGTGCGGGGGCCGCATGGCTGCCGG
CAGGTGCCCCGAAGCCCTCGTCGTTCTCTATGCCTGCAATCTCGCTCTCCTGCTGGGCCAGGAAGGCGGC
CGCCGGGTCCTCCTCCGCCGCCTCCGGGGCACCACTCTC
